Addgene plasmid #67274: pCMT-flp
Purpose: Conjugally transferable Flp recombinase plasmid for unmarked mutagenesis
Depositing lab: Mark Liles. Depositing organization: Auburn University. Publication: Genome modifications and cloning using a conjugally transferable recombineering system. Hossain MJ, Thurlow CM, Sun D, Nasrin S, Liles MR. Biotechnol Rep (Amst). 2015 Aug 28;8:24-35. doi: 10.1016/j.btre.2015.08.005. eCollection 2015 Dec. PubMed 28352570.
Backbone
  Vector backbone: pRham-flp-tetA
  Backbone manufacturer: Hossain el al (Mark Liles lab)
  Backbone size w/o insert (bp): 3699
  Total vector size (bp): 5813
  Vector type: Flp recombinase plasmid, temperature sensitive
Growth in bacteria
  Bacterial resistance: Tetracycline, 10 μg/mL
  Growth temperature: 30°C
  Growth strain: E. coli SM10lambdapir
  Copy number: Low Copy
Gene/Insert
  Gene/Insert name: tetA, flp, repA101, oriR101
  Insert size (bp): 5813
  Promoter: tetA promoter of plasmid pACYC184 origin
  Tag / fusion protein: His-SUMO (flp) (N terminal on insert)
  Cloning method: Restriction Enzyme; 5′ cloning site BsaAI (destroyed during cloning); 3′ cloning site AlwNI (destroyed during cloning)
  Sequencing primers: 5′ CGCATTCACAGTTCTCCGCAAG; 3′ CGAATCATCGGAAGAAGCAG
Terms and licenses: Academic/Nonprofit Terms; Industry Terms: Not Available to Industry
Depositor comments: conjugally transferable flp plasmid for unmarked mutagenesis pCMT-flp
How to cite: pCMT-flp was a gift from Mark Liles (Addgene plasmid # 67274 ; http://n2t.net/addgene:67274 ; RRID:Addgene_67274)
