[The description below was written by a language model from this plasmid's Addgene catalogue record and pLannotate feature annotations shown in this document.]
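Description:
pCMT-flp is a low-copy, temperature-sensitive bacterial helper plasmid of about 5.8 kb that delivers the yeast Flp site-specific recombinase to Gram-negative hosts by conjugation. It was derived from the backbone pRham-flp-tetA. Replication depends on the pSC101 origin (listed as oriR101) together with the Rep101 initiator protein, present here in its temperature-sensitive form carrying the A56V substitution. The plasmid is therefore maintained at a permissive temperature of 30°C and can be cured from cells at higher temperatures once its job is done. Selection is by tetracycline resistance: the tetA efflux gene is expressed from its own tet promoter, which the record attributes to pACYC184. An annotated fragment of the incP origin of transfer (oriT) makes the plasmid mobilisable from a donor strain that supplies the transfer functions in trans, consistent with its propagation in E. coli SM10 λpir.

The payload is an flp coding sequence fused at its N terminus to a SUMO tag, which the catalogue describes as His-SUMO. The gene lies on the opposite strand from the replication and resistance genes and is followed by T7 and T3Te terminators. The backbone name hints at a rhamnose-inducible system, but no promoter for flp is annotated in the feature table, so the record does not clearly establish how flp is expressed. Short fragments of a ColE1-type origin, a chloramphenicol acetyltransferase gene, a multiple cloning site and a second tet promoter appear to be cloning remnants rather than functional parts.

The plasmid is intended for unmarked mutagenesis within a conjugally transferable recombineering system: Flp recombines FRT sites flanking a selectable marker previously inserted in the genome, excising it.
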