Features (pLannotate 1.2.2; 14 found; start..end, strand, type, name):
     48..79      +  terminator     tonB terminator: bidirectional E. coli tonB-P14 transcription terminator
     90..145     +  oriT           oriT (fragment): incP origin of transfer
    641..863     +  rep_origin     pSC101 ori: low-copy replication origin that requires the Rep101 protein
    911..1861    +  CDS            Rep101(Ts): temperature-sensitive version of the RepA protein needed for replication with the pSC101 origin (Armstrong et al., 1984); rep101 encoding an A56V mutation
   2031..2048    +  promoter       tet promoter (fragment): E. coli promoter for tetracycline efflux protein gene
   2133..2204    -  CDS            CmR (fragment): chloramphenicol acetyltransferase; cat; confers resistance to chloramphenicol
   2204..2435    -  rep_origin     ori (fragment): high-copy-number ColE1/pMB1/pBR322/pUC origin of replication
   2457..2486    -  terminator     T3Te terminator: phage T3 early transcription terminator
   2584..2631    -  terminator     T7 terminator: transcription terminator for bacteriophage T7 RNA polymerase
   2642..2659    +  misc_feature   MCS (fragment): pBluescript multiple cloning site
   2660..3928    -  CDS            FLP: site-specific recombinase FLP is a site-specific recombinase from Saccharomyces cerevisiae. Recombination occurs at FRT sequences.
   3929..4216    -  CDS            SUMO: cleavable ubiquitin-like protein tag; S. cerevisiae SMT3 (truncated and modified); modified to prevent cleavage by eukaryotic SUMO proteases
   4340..4368    +  promoter       tet promoter: E. coli promoter for tetracycline efflux protein gene
   4416..5606    +  CDS            TcR: tetracycline efflux protein; tet; confers resistance to tetracycline
>Addgene plasmid #67274 | pCMT-flp | depositor full sequence | sequence record 115886 | Whole plasmid was sequenced using Illumina Miseq and Sanger Sequencing
TCGCTCAATACTGACCATTTAAATCATACCTGACCTCCATAGCAGAAAGTCAAAAGCCTCCGACCGGAGG
CTTTTGACTTGATCGGCACTAGGTGAAGTAGGCCCACCCGCGAGCGGGTGTTCCTTCTTCACTGTCCCTT
ATTCGTTCCACTGAGCGTCAGACCCCGTTGATGATACCGCTGCCTTACTGGGTGCATTAGCCAGTCTGAA
TGACCTGTCACGGGATAATCCGAAGTGGTCAGACTGGAAAATCAGAGGGCAGGAACTGCTGAACAGCAAA
AAGTCAGATAGCACCACATAGCAGACCCGCCATAAAACGCCCTGAGAAGCCCGTGACGGGCTTTTCTTGT
ATTATGGGTAGTTTCCTTGCATGAATCCATAAAAGGCGCCTGTAGTGCCATTTACCCCCATTCACTGCCA
GAGCCGTGAGCGCAGCGAACTGAATGTCACGAAAAAGACAGCGACTCAGGTGCCTGATGGTCGGAGACAA
AAGGAATATTCAGCGATTTGCCCGATTGCGGCCGCAACCGAGCTTGCGAGGGTGCTACTTAAGCCTTTAG
GGTTTTAAGGTCTGTTTTGTAGAGGAGCAAACAGCGTTTGCGACATCCTTTTGTAATACTGCGGAACTGA
CTAAAGTAGTGAGTTATACACAGGGCTGGGATCTATTCTTTTTATCTTTTTTTATTCTTTCTTTATTCTA
TAAATTATAACCACTTGAATATAAACAAAAAAAACACACAAAGGTCTAGCGGAATTTACAGAGGGTCTAG
CAGAATTTACAAGTTTTCCAGCAAAGGTCTAGCAGAATTTACAGATACCCACAACTCAAAGGAAAAGGAC
TAGTAATTATCATTGACTAGCCCATCTCAATTGGTATAGTGATTAAAATCACCTAGACCAATTGAGATGT
ATGTCTGAATTAGTTGTTTTCAAAGCAAATGAACTAGCGATTAGTCGCTATGACTTAACGGAGCATGAAA
CCAAGCTAATTTTATGCTGTGTGGCACTACTCAACCCCACGATTGAAAACCCTACAAGGAAAGAACGGAC
GGTATCGTTCACTTATAACCAATACGTTCAGATGATGAACATCAGTAGGGAAAATGCTTATGGTGTATTA
GCTAAAGCAACCAGAGAGCTGATGACGAGAACTGTGGAAATCAGGAATCCTTTGGTTAAAGGCTTTGAGA
TTTTCCAGTGGACAAACTATGCCAAGTTCTCAAGCGAAAAATTAGAATTAGTTTTTAGTGAAGAGATATT
GCCTTATCTTTTCCAGTTAAAAAAATTCATAAAATATAATCTGGAACATGTTAAGTCTTTTGAAAACAAA
TACTCTATGAGGATTTATGAGTGGTTATTAAAAGAACTAACACAAAAGAAAACTCACAAGGCAAATATAG
AGATTAGCCTTGATGAATTTAAGTTCATGTTAATGCTTGAAAATAACTACCATGAGTTTAAAAGGCTTAA
CCAATGGGTTTTGAAACCAATAAGTAAAGATTTAAACACTTACAGCAATATGAAATTGGTGGTTGATAAG
CGAGGCCGCCCGACTGATACGTTGATTTTCCAAGTTGAACTAGATAGACAAATGGATCTCGTAACCGAAC
TTGAGAACAACCAGATAAAAATGAATGGTGACAAAATACCAACAACCATTACATCAGATTCCTACCTACA
TAACGGACTAAGAAAAACACTACACGATGCTTTAACTGCAAAAATTCAGCTCACCAGTTTTGAGGCAAAA
TTTTTGAGTGACATGCAAAGTAAGTATGATCTCAATGGTTCGTTCTCATGGCTCACGCAAAAACAACGAA
CCACACTAGAGAACATACTGGCTAAATACGGAAGGATCTGAGGTTCTTATGGCTCTTGTATCTATCAGTG
AAGCATCAAGACTAACAAACAAAAGTAGAACAACTGTTCACCGTTACATATCAAAGGGAAAACTGTCCAT
ACCCATGATCTAATGAATCGGCCAACGCGAACCCCTTGCGGCCGCCCGGGCCGTCGACCAATTCTCATGT
TTGACAGCTTATCATCGAATTTCTGCCATTCATCCGCTTATTATCACTTATTCAGGCGTAGCAACCAGGC
GTTTAAGGGCACCAATAACTGCCTTAAAAAAATTACGCCCCGCCCTGCCACTCATCGCAGTACTGTTGTA
ATTCATTAAGCATTCTGCCGACATGGAAGCCATCTGGTAACAGGATTAGCAGAGCGAGGTATGTAGGCGG
TGCTACAGAGTTCTTGAAGTGGTGGCCTAACTACGGCTACACTAGAAGAACAGTATTTGGTATCTGCGCT
CTGCTGAAGCCAGTTACCTCGGAAAAAGAGTTGGTAGCTCTTGATCCGGCAAACAAACCACCGCTGGTAG
CGGTGGTTTTTTTGTTTGCAAGCAGCAGATTACGCGCAGAAAAAAAGGATCTCAAGAAGATCCTTTGATT
TTCTACCGAAGAAAGGCCCACCCGTGAAGGTGAGCCAGTGAGTTGATTGCAGTCCAGTTACGCTGGAGTC
TGAGGCTCGTCCTGAATGATATCAAGCTTGAATTCGTTACCCGGATATAGTTCCTCCTTTCAGCAAAAAA
CCCCTCAAGACCCGTTTAGAGGCCCCAAGGGGTTATGCTAGTTATTGCTCAGCGGTGGCGGCCGCTCTAT
TATATGCGTCTATTTATGTAGGATGAAAGGTAGTCTAGTACCTCCTGTGATATTATCCCATTCCATGCGG
GGTATCGTATGCTTCCTTCAGCACTACCCTTTAGCTGTTCTATATGCTGCCACTCCTCAATTGGATTAGT
CTCATCCTTCAATGCTATCATTTCCTTTGATATTGGATCATATGCATAGTACCGAGAAACTAGTGCGAAG
TAGTGATCAGGTATTGCTGTTATCTGATGAGTATACGTTGTCCTGGCCACGGCAGAAGCACGCTTATCGC
TCCAATTTCCCACAACATTAGTCAACTCCGTTAGGCCCTTCATTGAAAGAAATGAGGTCATCAAATGTCT
TCCAATGTGAGATTTTGGGCCATTTTTTATAGCAAAGATTGAATAAGGCGCATTTTTCTTCAAAGCTTTA
TTGTACGATCTGACTAAGTTATCTTTTAATAATTGGTATTCCTGTTTATTGCTTGAAGAATTGCCGGTCC
TATTTACTCGTTTTAGGACTGGTTCAGAATTCCTCAAAAATTCATCCAAATATACAAGTGGATCGATCCT
ACCCCTTGCGCTAAAGAAGTATATGTGCCTACTAACGCTTGTCTTTGTCTCTGTCACTAAACACTGGATT
ATTACTCCCAGATACTTATTTTGGACTAATTTAAATGATTTCGGATCAACGTTCTTAATATCGCTGAATC
TTCCACAATTGATGAAAGTAGCTAGGAAGAGGAATTGGTATAAAGTTTTTGTTTTTGTAAATCTCGAAGT
ATACTCAAACGAATTTAGTATTTTCTCAGTGATCTCCCAGATGCTTTCACCCTCACTTAGAAGTGCTTTA
AGCATTTTTTTACTGTGGCTATTTCCCTTATCTGCTTCTTCCGATGATTCGAACTGTAATTGCAAACTAC
TTACAATATCAGTGATATCAGATTGATGTTTTTGTCCATAGTAAGGAATAATTGTAAATTCCCAAGCAGG
AATCAATTTCTTTAATGAGGCTTCCAGAATTGTTGCTTTTTGCGTCTTGTATTTAAACTGGAGTGATTTA
TTGACAATATCGAAACTCAGCGAATTGCTTATGATAGTATTATAGCTCATGAATGTGGCTCTCTTGATTG
CTGTTCCGTTATGTGTAATCATCCAACATAAATAGGTTAGTTCAGCAGCACATAATGCTATTTTCTCACC
TGAAGGTCTTTCAAACCTTTCCACAAACTGACGAACAAGCACCTTAGGTGGTGTTTTACATAATATACCA
AATTGTGGACCTCCAATCTGTTCGCGGTGAGCCTCAATAATATCGTTATCCTCCATGTCCAAATCTTCAG
GGGTCTGATCAGCTTGAATTTCAATACCGTCGTACAAGAACGTTAAGGAGTCCATTTCCTTACCCTGTCT
TTTAGCGAACGCTTCCATCAGCCTTCTTAAAGGAGTGGTCTTTTTGATCTTGAAGAAGATCTCTGAAGAT
CCATCGGACACCTTTAAATTGATGTGAGTCTCAGGCTTGACTTCTGGCTTGACCTCTGGCTTAGCTTCTT
GATTGACTTCTGAGTCCTGCAGGGACCCGTGATGGTGGTGATGATGCATATGTATATCTCCTTCTTATAG
TTAAACAAAATTATTTCTAGTGTAGCACCTGAAGTCAGCCCCATACGATATAAGTTGTAATTCTCATGTT
TGACAGCTTATCATCGATAAGCTTTAATGCGGTAGTTTATCACAGTTAAATTGCTAACGCAGTCAGGCAC
CGTGTATGAAATCTAACAATGCGCTCATCGTCATCCTCGGCACCGTCACCCTGGATGCTGTAGGCATAGG
CTTGGTTATGCCGGTACTGCCGGGCCTCTTGCGGGATATCGTCCATTCCGACAGCATCGCCAGTCACTAT
GGCGTGCTGCTAGCGCTATATGCGTTGATGCAATTTCTATGCGCACCCGTTCTCGGAGCACTGTCCGACC
GCTTTGGCCGCCGCCCAGTCCTGCTCGCTTCGCTACTTGGAGCCACTATCGACTACGCGATCATGGCGAC
CACACCCGTCCTGTGGATCCTCTACGCCGGACGCATCGTGGCCGGCATCACCGGCGCCACAGGTGCGGTT
GCTGGCGCCTATATCGCCGACATCACCGATGGGGAAGATCGGGCTCGCCACTTCGGGCTCATGAGCGCTT
GTTTCGGCGTGGGTATGGTGGCAGGCCCCGTGGCCGGGGGACTGTTGGGCGCCATCTCCTTGCATGCACC
ATTCCTTGCGGCGGCGGTGCTCAACGGCCTCAACCTACTACTGGGCTGCTTCCTAATGCAGGAGTCGCAT
AAGGGAGAGCGTCGACCGATGCCCTTGAGAGCCTTCAACCCAGTCAGCTCCTTCCGGTGGGCGCGGGGCA
TGACTATCGTCGCCGCACTTATGACTGTCTTCTTTATCATGCAACTCGTAGGACAGGTGCCGGCAGCGCT
CTGGGTCATTTTCGGCGAGGACCGCTTTCGCTGGAGCGCGACGATGATCGGCCTGTCGCTTGCGGTATTC
GGAATCTTGCACGCCCTCGCTCAAGCCTTCGTCACTGGTCCCGCCACCAAACGTTTCGGCGAGAAGCAGG
CCATTATCGCCGGCATGGCGGCCGACGCGCTGGGCTACGTCTTGCTGGCGTTCGCGACGCGAGGCTGGAT
GGCCTTCCCCATTATGATTCTTCTCGCTTCCGGCGGCATCGGGATGCCCGCGTTGCAGGCCATGCTGTCC
AGGCAGGTAGATGACGACCATCAGGGACAGCTTCAAGGATCGCTCGCGGCTCTTACCAGCCTAACTTCGA
TCATTGGACCGCTGATCGTCACGGCGATTTATGCCGCCTCGGCGAGCACATGGAACGGGTTGGCATGGAT
TGTAGGCGCCGCCCTATACCTTGTCTGCCTCCCCGCGTTGCGTCGCGGTGCATGGAGCCGGGCCACCTCG
ACCTGAATGGAAGCCGGCGGCACCTCGCTAACGGATTCACCACTCCAAGAATTGGAGCCAATCAATTCTT
GCGGAGAACTGTGAATGCGCAACCCAACCCTTGGCAGAACATATCCATCGCGTCCGCCATCTCCAGCAGC
CGCACGCGGCGCATCTCGGGCAGCGTTGGGTCCTGGCCACGGGTGCGCATGATCGTGCTCCTGTCGCTAG
ATA
