>Addgene plasmid #67274 | pCMT-flp | addgene partial sequence | sequence record 122189 | pBRrevBam 5'-GGTGATGTCGGCGATATAGG-3'
ATGCGTCCGGCGTAGAGGATCCACAGGACGGGTGTGGTCGCCATGATCGCGTAGTCGATAGTGGCTCCAA
GTAGCGAAGCGAGCAGGACTGGGCGGCGGCCAAAGCGGTCGGACAGTGCTCCGAGAACGGGTGCGCATAG
AAATTGCATCAACGCATATAGCGCTAGCAGCACGCCATAGTGACTGGCGATGCTGTCGGAATGGACGATA
TCCCGCAAGAGGCCCGGCAGTACCGGCATAACCAAGCCTATGCCTACAGCATCCAGGGTGACGGTGCCGA
GGATGACGATGAGCGCATTGTTAGATTTCATACACGGTGCCTGACTGCGTTAGCAATTTAACTGTGATAA
ACTACCGCATTAAAGCTTATCGATGATAAGCTGTCAAACATGAGAATTACAACTTATATCGTATGGGGCT
GACTTCAGGTGCTACACTAGAAATAATTTTGTTTAACTATAAGAAGGAGATATACATATGCATCATCACC
ACCATCACGGGTCCCTGCAGGACTCAGAAGTCAATCAAGAAGCTAAGCCAGAGGTCAAGCCAGAAGTCAA
GCCTGAGACTCACATCAATTTAAAGGTGTCCGATGGATCTTCAGAGATCTTCTTCAAGATCAAAAAGACC
ACTCCTTTAAGAAGGCTGATGGAAGCGTTCGCTAAAAGACAGGGTAAGGAAATGGACTCCTTAACGTTCT
TGTACGACGGTATTGAAATTCAAGCTGATCAGACCCCTGAAGATTTGGACATGGAGGATAACGATATTAT
TGAGGCTCACCGCGAACAGATTGGAGGTCCACAATTTGGTATATTATGTAAAACACCACCTAAGGTGCTT
GTTCGTCAGTTTGTGGAA
